Addgene plasmid #239796: pBK1576
Purpose: pLV-U6-[empty]-EFSNC-dSaCas9-KRAB-MeCp2-P2A-Puro-WPRE (no gRNA vector)
Depositing lab: Boris Kantor. Depositing organization: Duke University. Publication: Downregulation of SNCA Expression by Targeted Editing of DNA Methylation: A Potential Strategy for Precision Therapy in PD. Kantor B, Tagliafierro L, Gu J, Zamora ME, Ilich E, Grenier C, Huang ZY, Murphy S, Chiba-Falek O. Mol Ther. 2018 Nov 7;26(11):2638-2649. doi: 10.1016/j.ymthe.2018.08.019. Epub 2018 Aug 29. PubMed 30266652.
Backbone
  Vector backbone: Lentiviral vector
  Backbone manufacturer: Duke VVC
  Total vector size (bp): 11794
  Vector type: Lentiviral
  Selectable markers: Puromycin
Growth in bacteria
  Bacterial resistance: Ampicillin, 100 μg/mL
  Growth temperature: 37°C
  Growth strain: NEB Stable
  Copy number: High Copy
Gene/Insert
  Gene/Insert name: pLV-U6-[empty]-EFSNC-dSaCas9-KRAB-MeCp2-P2A-Puro-WPRE
  Species: H. sapiens (human)
  Insert size (bp): 8240
  Promoter: CMV
  Cloning method: Restriction Enzyme; 5′ cloning site MluI (not destroyed); 3′ cloning site MluI (not destroyed)
  Sequencing primers: 5′ CMV F; 3′ WPRE L
Terms and licenses: Academic/Nonprofit Terms; Industry Terms: Not Available to Industry
How to cite: pBK1576 was a gift from Boris Kantor (Addgene plasmid # 239796 ; http://n2t.net/addgene:239796 ; RRID:Addgene_239796)
