[The description below was written by a language model from this plasmid's Addgene catalogue record and pLannotate feature annotations shown in this document.]
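Description:
pBK1576 is an 11.8 kb HIV-1-based lentiviral transfer vector built for CRISPR interference with a nuclease-dead Staphylococcus aureus Cas9 repressor. It is the "no gRNA" version of the design. In bacteria it replicates from a high-copy ColE1/pUC-type origin and is selected with ampicillin through AmpR; an f1 origin is also present. The viral portion has a self-inactivating layout. A CMV enhancer/promoter replaces the U3 of the truncated 5' LTR and drives genomic RNA synthesis in packaging cells, which is probably why the catalogue lists CMV as the promoter. It is followed by the Ψ packaging signal with a gag fragment, the RRE for Rev-dependent nuclear export, the cPPT/CTS, a ΔU3 3' LTR and a downstream bGH polyadenylation signal.

The payload holds two expression units. A human U6 Pol III promoter sits upstream of the Sa gRNA scaffold, with the spacer position left empty so that a targeting sequence can be cloned in. Downstream, an EF-1α core promoter (EFS) drives a single open reading frame. This encodes 3xFLAG-tagged SaCas9, described in the record as catalytically dead, with a nucleoplasmin NLS, fused to the ZNF10 KRAB repression domain and a fragment of human MeCP2. The construct name indicates that a P2A peptide links this fusion to puromycin N-acetyltransferase, although P2A is not annotated separately in the feature table. A WPRE follows to enhance transcript expression.

Once a guide is added, the vector delivers the guide, the bipartite KRAB-MeCP2 repressor and puromycin selection in one lentiviral particle for targeted gene silencing in transduced mammalian cells. Without a guide it can serve as a cloning backbone or non-targeting control. The associated publication concerns downregulation of SNCA expression in a Parkinson's disease context.
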