Features (pLannotate 1.2.2; 33 found; start..end, strand, type, name):
     31..83      -  misc_feature   bom (fragment): basis of mobility region from pBR322
    238..617     +  enhancer       CMV enhancer: human cytomegalovirus immediate early enhancer
    618..817     +  promoter       CMV promoter: human cytomegalovirus (CMV) immediate early promoter
    835..1015    +  LTR            5' LTR (truncated): truncated 5' long terminal repeat (LTR) from HIV-1
   1062..1187    +  misc_feature   HIV-1 Ψ: packaging signal of human immunodeficiency virus type 1
   1171..1534    +  CDS            HIV-1 gag (fragment): gag protein from human immunodeficiency virus 1; gag
   1680..1913    +  misc_feature   RRE: The Rev response element (RRE) of HIV-1 allows for Rev-dependent mRNA export from the nucleus to the cytoplasm.
   2290..2390    +  CDS            Rev (fragment): human immunodeficiency virus 1 (HIV-1) Rev protein; rev; enhances nuclear export of unspliced and incompletely spliced viral mRNAs
   2440..2557    +  misc_feature   cPPT/CTS: central polypurine tract and central termination sequence of HIV-1
   2634..2874    +  promoter       U6 promoter: RNA polymerase III promoter for human U6 snRNA
   2903..2978    +  misc_RNA       Sa gRNA scaffold: guide RNA scaffold for the Staphylococcus aureus CRISPR/Cas9 system
   2996..3014    +  CDS            small t antigen (fragment): SV40 (simian virus 40) small t antigen
   3040..3251    +  promoter       EF-1α core promoter: core promoter for human elongation factor EF-1α
   3268..3333    +  CDS            3xFLAG: three tandem FLAG® epitope tags, followed by an enterokinase cleavage site
   3412..6567    +  CDS            cas9: CAS9_STAAU - Experimental evidence at protein level: Swiss-Prot protein existence level 1. CRISPR (clustered regularly interspaced short palindromic repeat) is an adaptive immune system that provides protection against mobile genetic elements (viruses, transposable elements and conjugative plasmids). CRISPR clusters contain spacers, sequences complementary to antecedent mobile elements, and target invading nucleic acids. CRISPR clusters are transcribed and processed into CRISPR RNA (crRNA). In type II CRISPR systems correct processing of pre-crRNA requires a trans- encoded small RNA (tracrRNA)
   6568..6593    +  CDS            nucleoplasmin NLS (fragment): bipartite nuclear localization signal from nucleoplasmin
   6661..6846    +  CDS            KRAB: Krüppel-associated box (KRAB) transcriptional repression domain from the human zinc finger protein ZNF10 (Margolin et al., 1994)
   6844..7191    +  CDS            MECP2 (fragment): MECP2_HUMAN - Experimental evidence at protein level: Swiss-Prot protein existence level 1. Chromosomal protein that binds to methylated DNA. It can bind specifically to a single methyl-CpG pair. It is not influenced by sequences flanking the methyl-CpGs. Mediates transcriptional repression through interaction with histone deacetylase and the corepressor SIN3A. Binds both 5-methylcytosine (5mC) and 5-hydroxymethylcytosine (5hmC)- containing DNA, with a preference for 5-methylcytosine (5mC). From Homo sapiens (Human).
   7323..7920    +  CDS            PuroR (fragment): puromycin N-acetyltransferase; pac from Streptomyces; confers resistance to puromycin
   7936..8524    +  misc_feature   WPRE: woodchuck hepatitis virus posttranscriptional regulatory element
   8575..8594    +  misc_feature   cPPT/CTS (fragment): central polypurine tract and central termination sequence of HIV-1
   8596..8829    +  LTR            3' LTR (ΔU3): self-inactivating 3' long terminal repeat (LTR) from HIV-1
   8861..9085    +  polyA_signal   bGH poly(A) signal: bovine growth hormone polyadenylation signal
   9089..9110    +  promoter       SV40 promoter (fragment): SV40 enhancer and early promoter
   9131..9489    +  rep_origin     f1 ori (sequence partly withheld): f1 bacteriophage origin of replication; arrow indicates direction of (+) strand synthesis
   9487..9600    +  polyA_signal   SV40 poly(A) signal (fragment): SV40 polyadenylation signal
   9662..9684    -  protein_bind   lac operator (fragment): The lac repressor binds to the lac operator to inhibit transcription in E. coli. This inhibition can be relieved by adding lactose or isopropyl-β-D-thiogalactopyranoside (IPTG). lac repressor encoded by lacI
   9688..9718    -  promoter       lac promoter: promoter for the E. coli lac operon
   9733..9754    -  protein_bind   CAP binding site: CAP binding activates transcription in the presence of cAMP. E. coli catabolite activator protein
   9767..9859    -  CDS            lacI (fragment): lac repressor; lacI; The lac repressor binds to the lac operator to inhibit transcription in E. coli. This inhibition can be relieved by adding lactose or isopropyl-β-D-thiogalactopyranoside (IPTG).
  10042..10630   -  rep_origin     ori: high-copy-number ColE1/pMB1/pBR322/pUC origin of replication
  10801..11661   -  CDS            AmpR: β-lactamase; bla; confers resistance to ampicillin, carbenicillin, and related antibiotics
  11662..11766   -  promoter       AmpR promoter: bla
>Addgene plasmid #239796 | pBK1576 | addgene full sequence | sequence record 476587 | Addgene NGS Result
GTCGACGGATCGGGAGATCTCCCGATCCCCTATGGTGCACTCTCAGTACAATCTGCTCTGATGCCGCATA
GTTAAGCCAGTATCTGCTCCCTGCTTGTGTGTTGGAGGTCGCTGAGTAGTGCGCGAGCAAAATTTAAGCT
ACAACAAGGCAAGGCTTGACCGACAATTGCATGAAGAATCTGCTTAGGGTTAGGCGTTTTGCGCTGCTTC
GCGATGTACGGGCCAGATATACGCGTTGACATTGATTATTGACTAGTTATTAATAGTAATCAATTACGGG
GTCATTAGTTCATAGCCCATATATGGAGTTCCGCGTTACATAACTTACGGTAAATGGCCCGCCTGGCTGA
CCGCCCAACGACCCCCGCCCATTGACGTCAATAATGACGTATGTTCCCATAGTAACGCCAATAGGGACTT
TCCATTGACGTCAATGGGTGGAGTATTTACGGTAAACTGCCCACTTGGCAGTACATCAAGTGTATCATAT
GCCAAGTACGCCCCCTATTGACGTCAATGACGGTAAATGGCCCGCCTGGCATTATGCCCAGTACATGACC
TTATGGGACTTTCCTACTTGGCAGTACATCTACGTATTAGTCATCGCTATTACCATGGTGATGCGGTTTT
GGCAGTACATCAATGGGCGTGGATAGCGGTTTGACTCACGGGGATTTCCAAGTCTCCACCCCATTGACGT
CAATGGGAGTTTGTTTTGGCACCAAAATCAACGGGACTTTCCAAAATGTCGTAACAACTCCGCCCCATTG
ACGCAAATGGGCGGTAGGCGTGTACGGTGGGAGGTCTATATAAGCAGCGCGTTTTGCCTGTACTGGGTCT
CTCTGGTTAGACCAGATCTGAGCCTGGGAGCTCTCTGGCTAACTAGGGAACCCACTGCTTAAGCCTCAAT
AAAGCTTGCCTTGAGTGCTTCAAGTAGTGTGTGCCCGTCTGTTGTGTGACTCTGGTAACTAGAGATCCCT
CAGACCCTTTTAGTCAGTGTGGAAAATCTCTAGCAGTGGCGCCCGAACAGGGACTTGAAAGCGAAAGGGA
AACCAGAGGAGCTCTCTCGACGCAGGACTCGGCTTGCTGAAGCGCGCACGGCAAGAGGCGAGGGGCGGCG
ACTGGTGAGTACGCCAAAAATTTTGACTAGCGGAGGCTAGAAGGAGAGAGATGGGTGCGAGAGCGTCAGT
ATTAAGCGGGGGAGAATTAGATCGCGATGGGAAAAAATTCGGTTAAGGCCAGGGGGAAAGAAAAAATATA
AATTAAAACATATAGTATGGGCAAGCAGGGAGCTAGAACGATTCGCAGTTAATCCTGGCCTGTTAGAAAC
ATCAGAAGGCTGTAGACAAATACTGGGACAGCTACAACCATCCCTTCAGACAGGATCAGAAGAACTTAGA
TCATTATATAATACAGTAGCAACCCTCTATTGTGTGCATCAAAGGATAGAGATAAAAGACACCAAGGAAG
CTTTAGACAAGATAGAGGAAGAGCAAAACAAAAGTAAGACCACCGCACAGCAAGCGGCCGCTGATCTTCA
GACCTGGAGGAGGAGATATGAGGGACAATTGGAGAAGTGAATTATATAAATATAAAGTAGTAAAAATTGA
ACCATTAGGAGTAGCACCCACCAAGGCAAAGAGAAGAGTGGTGCAGAGAGAAAAAAGAGCAGTGGGAATA
GGAGCTTTGTTCCTTGGGTTCTTGGGAGCAGCAGGAAGCACTATGGGCGCAGCGTCAATGACGCTGACGG
TACAGGCCAGACAATTATTGTCTGGTATAGTGCAGCAGCAGAACAATTTGCTGAGGGCTATTGAGGCGCA
ACAGCATCTGTTGCAACTCACAGTCTGGGGCATCAAGCAGCTCCAGGCAAGAATCCTGGCTGTGGAAAGA
TACCTAAAGGATCAACAGCTCCTGGGGATTTGGGGTTGCTCTGGAAAACTCATTTGCACCACTGCTGTGC
CTTGGAATGCTAGTTGGAGTAATAAATCTCTGGAACAGATTTGGAATCACACGACCTGGATGGAGTGGGA
CAGAGAAATTAACAATTACACAAGCTTAATACACTCCTTAATTGAAGAATCGCAAAACCAGCAAGAAAAG
AATGAACAAGAATTATTGGAATTAGATAAATGGGCAAGTTTGTGGAATTGGTTTAACATAACAAATTGGC
TGTGGTATATAAAATTATTCATAATGATAGTAGGAGGCTTGGTAGGTTTAAGAATAGTTTTTGCTGTACT
TTCTATAGTGAATAGAGTTAGGCAGGGATATTCACCATTATCGTTTCAGACCCACCTCCCAACCCCGAGG
GGACCCGACAGGCCCGAAGGAATAGAAGAAGAAGGTGGAGAGAGAGACAGAGACAGATCCATTCGATTAG
TGAACGGATCGGCACTGCGTGCGCCAATTCTGCAGACAAATGGCAGTATTCATCCACAATTTTAAAAGAA
AAGGGGGGATTGGGGGGTACAGTGCAGGGGAAAGAATAGTAGACATAATAGCAACAGACATACAAACTAA
AGAATTACAAAAACAAATTACAAAAATTCAAAATTTTCGGGTTTATTACAGGGACAGCAGAGATCCAGTT
TGGTTAATTAATGGGCGGGACGTTAACGGGGCGGAACGGTACCGAGGGCCTATTTCCCATGATTCCTTCA
TATTTGCATATACGATACAAGGCTGTTAGAGAGATAATTAGAATTAATTTGACTGTAAACACAAAGATAT
TAGTACAAAATACGTGACGTAGAAAGTAATAATTTCTTGGGTAGTTTGCAGTTTTAAAATTATGTTTTAA
AATGGACTATCATATGCTTACCGTAACTTGAAAGTATTTCGATTTCTTGGCTTTATATATCTTGTGGAAA
GGACGAAACACCGGAGACGTGTACACGTCTCTGTTTTAGTACTCTGGAAACAGAATCTACTAAAACAAGG
CAAAATGCCGTGTTTATCTCGTCAACTTGTTGGCGAGATTTTTTGAATTCGCTAGCTAGGTCTTGAAAGG
AGTGGGAATTGGCTCCGGTGCCCGTCAGTGGGCAGAGCGCACATCGCCCACAGTCCCCGAGAAGTTGGGG
GGAGGGGTCGGCAATTGATCCGGTGCCTAGAGAAGGTGGCGCGGGGTAAACTGGGAAAGTGATGTCGTGT
ACTGGCTCCGCCTTTTTCCCGAGGGTGGGGGAGAACCGTATATAAGTGCAGTAGTCGCCGTGAACGTTCT
TTTTCGCAACGGGTTTGCCGCCAGAACACAGGACCGGTGCCACCATGGACTACAAAGACCATGACGGTGA
TTATAAAGATCATGACATAGATTACAAGGATGACGATGACAAGGGTGGATCGCCAAAGAAAAAGAGGAAA
GTCGCCCCAAAGAAGAAGCGGAAGGTCGGTATCCACGGAGTCCCAGCAGCCAAGCGGAACTACATCCTGG
GCCTGGCCATCGGCATCACCAGCGTGGGCTACGGCATCATCGACTACGAGACACGGGACGTGATCGATGC
CGGCGTGCGGCTGTTCAAAGAGGCCAACGTGGAAAACAACGAGGGCAGGCGGAGCAAGAGAGGCGCCAGA
AGGCTGAAGCGGCGGAGGCGGCATAGAATCCAGAGAGTGAAGAAGCTGCTGTTCGACTACAACCTGCTGA
CCGACCACAGCGAGCTGAGCGGCATCAACCCCTACGAGGCCAGAGTGAAGGGCCTGAGCCAGAAGCTGAG
CGAGGAAGAGTTCTCTGCCGCCCTGCTGCACCTGGCCAAGAGAAGAGGCGTGCACAACGTGAACGAGGTG
GAAGAGGACACCGGCAACGAGCTGTCCACCAAAGAGCAGATCAGCCGGAACAGCAAGGCCCTGGAAGAGA
AATACGTGGCCGAACTGCAGCTGGAACGGCTGAAGAAAGACGGCGAAGTGCGGGGCAGCATCAACAGATT
CAAGACCAGCGACTACGTGAAAGAAGCCAAACAGCTGCTGAAGGTGCAGAAGGCCTACCACCAGCTGGAC
CAGAGCTTCATCGACACCTACATCGACCTGCTGGAAACCCGGCGGACCTACTATGAGGGACCTGGCGAGG
GCAGCCCCTTCGGCTGGAAGGACATCAAAGAATGGTACGAGATGCTGATGGGCCACTGCACCTACTTCCC
CGAGGAACTGCGGAGCGTGAAGTACGCCTACAACGCCGACCTGTACAACGCCCTGAACGACCTGAACAAT
CTCGTGATCACCAGGGACGAGAACGAGAAGCTGGAATATTACGAGAAGTTCCAGATCATCGAGAACGTGT
TCAAGCAGAAGAAGAAGCCCACCCTGAAGCAGATCGCCAAAGAAATCCTCGTGAACGAAGAGGATATTAA
GGGCTACAGAGTGACCAGCACCGGCAAGCCCGAGTTCACCAACCTGAAGGTGTACCACGACATCAAGGAC
ATTACCGCCCGGAAAGAGATTATTGAGAACGCCGAGCTGCTGGATCAGATTGCCAAGATCCTGACCATCT
ACCAGAGCAGCGAGGACATCCAGGAAGAACTGACCAATCTGAACTCCGAGCTGACCCAGGAAGAGATCGA
GCAGATCTCTAATCTGAAGGGCTATACCGGCACCCACAACCTGAGCCTGAAGGCCATCAACCTGATCCTG
GACGAGCTGTGGCACACCAACGACAACCAGATCGCTATCTTCAACCGGCTGAAGCTGGTGCCCAAGAAGG
TGGACCTGTCCCAGCAGAAAGAGATCCCCACCACCCTGGTGGACGACTTCATCCTGAGCCCCGTCGTGAA
GAGAAGCTTCATCCAGAGCATCAAAGTGATCAACGCCATCATCAAGAAGTACGGCCTGCCCAACGACATC
ATTATCGAGCTGGCCCGCGAGAAGAACTCCAAGGACGCCCAGAAAATGATCAACGAGATGCAGAAGCGGA
ACCGGCAGACCAACGAGCGGATCGAGGAAATCATCCGGACCACCGGCAAAGAGAACGCCAAGTACCTGAT
CGAGAAGATCAAGCTGCACGACATGCAGGAAGGCAAGTGCCTGTACAGCCTGGAAGCCATCCCTCTGGAA
GATCTGCTGAACAACCCCTTCAACTATGAGGTGGACCACATCATCCCCAGAAGCGTGTCCTTCGACAACA
GCTTCAACAACAAGGTGCTCGTGAAGCAGGAAGAAGCCAGCAAGAAGGGCAACCGGACCCCATTCCAGTA
CCTGAGCAGCAGCGACAGCAAGATCAGCTACGAAACCTTCAAGAAGCACATCCTGAATCTGGCCAAGGGC
AAGGGCAGAATCAGCAAGACCAAGAAAGAGTATCTGCTGGAAGAACGGGACATCAACAGGTTCTCCGTGC
AGAAAGACTTCATCAACCGGAACCTGGTGGATACCAGATACGCCACCAGAGGCCTGATGAACCTGCTGCG
GAGCTACTTCAGAGTGAACAACCTGGACGTGAAAGTGAAGTCCATCAATGGCGGCTTCACCAGCTTTCTG
CGGCGGAAGTGGAAGTTTAAGAAAGAGCGGAACAAGGGGTACAAGCACCACGCCGAGGACGCCCTGATCA
TTGCCAACGCCGATTTCATCTTCAAAGAGTGGAAGAAACTGGACAAGGCCAAAAAAGTGATGGAAAACCA
GATGTTCGAGGAAAAGCAGGCCGAGAGCATGCCCGAGATCGAAACCGAGCAGGAGTACAAAGAGATCTTC
ATCACCCCCCACCAGATCAAGCACATTAAGGACTTCAAGGACTACAAGTACAGCCACCGGGTGGACAAGA
AGCCTAATAGAGAGCTGATTAACGACACCCTGTACTCCACCCGGAAGGACGACAAGGGCAACACCCTGAT
CGTGAACAATCTGAACGGCCTGTACGACAAGGACAATGACAAGCTGAAAAAGCTGATCAACAAGAGCCCC
GAAAAGCTGCTGATGTACCACCACGACCCCCAGACCTACCAGAAACTGAAGCTGATTATGGAACAGTACG
GCGACGAGAAGAATCCCCTGTACAAGTACTACGAGGAAACCGGGAACTACCTGACCAAGTACTCCAAAAA
GGACAACGGCCCCGTGATCAAGAAGATTAAGTATTACGGCAACAAACTGAACGCCCATCTGGACATCACC
GACGACTACCCCAACAGCAGAAACAAGGTCGTGAAGCTGTCCCTGAAGCCCTACAGATTCGACGTGTACC
TGGACAATGGCGTGTACAAGTTCGTGACCGTGAAGAATCTGGATGTGATCAAAAAAGAAAACTACTACGA
AGTGAATAGCAAGTGCTATGAGGAAGCTAAGAAGCTGAAGAAGATCAGCAACCAGGCCGAGTTTATCGCC
TCCTTCTACAACAACGATCTGATCAAGATCAACGGCGAGCTGTATAGAGTGATCGGCGTGAACAACGACC
TGCTGAACCGGATCGAAGTGAACATGATCGACATCACCTACCGCGAGTACCTGGAAAACATGAACGACAA
GAGGCCCCCCAGGATCATTAAGACAATCGCCTCCAAGACCCAGAGCATTAAGAAGTACAGCACAGACATT
CTGGGCAACCTGTATGAAGTGAAATCTAAGAAGCACCCTCAGATCATCAAAAAGGGCAAAAGGCCGGCGG
CCACGAAAAAGGCGCTCGAGGGTGGAGGAAGTGGCGGGTCAGGGTCGGGTGGCAGCGCTTCAGGGTCGGG
TGGCACTAGTCGGACACTGGTGACCTTCAAGGATGTATTTGTGGACTTCACCAGGGAGGAGTGGAAGCTG
CTGGACACTGCTCAGCAGATCGTGTACAGAAATGTGATGCTGGAGAACTATAAGAACCTGGTTTCCTTGG
GTTATCAGCTTACTAAGCCAGATGTGATCCTCCGGTTGGAGAAGGGAGAAGAGCCCTCGGGAGGTGGTTC
GGGAGGTGGTTCGGAGGGTGTGCAGGTGAAAAGGGTCCTGGAGAAAAGTCCTGGGAAGCTCCTTGTCAAG
ATGCCTTTTCAAACTTCGCCAGGGGGCAAGGCTGAGGGGGGTGGGGCCACCACATCCACCCAGGTCATGG
TGATCAAACGCCCCGGCAGGAAGCGAAAAGCTGAGGCCGACCCTCAGGCCATTCCCAAGAAACGGGGCCG
AAAGCCGGGGAGTGTGGTGGCAGCCGCTGCCGCCGAGGCCAAAAAGAAAGCCGTGAAGGAGTCTTCTATC
CGATCTGTGCAGGAGACAGTACTCCCCATCAAGAAGCGCAAGACCCGGGAGGCTAGCGGAGGTGGTTCGC
CTAGGGGAGGTGGTTCGCCAAAGAAGAAACGGAAGGTGGGCCGGCCCGGATCCGGCGCAACAAACTTCTC
TCTGCTGAAACAAGCCGGAGATGTCGAAGAGAATCCTGGACCGACCGAGTACAAGCCCACGGTGCGCCTC
GCCACCCGCGACGACGTCCCCAGGGCCGTACGCACCCTCGCCGCCGCGTTCGCCGACTACCCCGCCACGC
GCCACACCGTCGATCCGGACCGCCACATCGAGCGGGTCACCGAGCTGCAAGAACTCTTCCTCACGCGCGT
CGGGCTCGACATCGGCAAGGTGTGGGTCGCGGACGACGGCGCCGCGGTGGCGGTCTGGACCACGCCGGAG
AGCGTCGAAGCGGGGGCGGTGTTCGCCGAGATCGGCCCGCGCATGGCCGAGTTGAGCGGTTCCCGGCTGG
CCGCGCAGCAACAGATGGAAGGCCTCCTGGCGCCGCACCGGCCCAAGGAGCCCGCGTGGTTCCTGGCCAC
CGTCGGAGTCTCGCCCGACCACCAGGGCAAGGGTCTGGGCAGCGCCGTCGTGCTCCCCGGAGTGGAGGCG
GCCGAGCGCGCCGGGGTGCCCGCCTTCCTGGAGACCTCCGCGCCCCGCAACCTCCCCTTCTACGAGCGGC
TCGGCTTCACCGTCACCGCCGACGTCGAGGTGCCCGAAGGACCGCGCACCTGGTGCATGACCCGCAAGCC
CGGTGCCTGAACGCGTTAAGTCGACAATCAACCTCTGGATTACAAAATTTGTGAAAGATTGACTGGTATT
CTTAACTATGTTGCTCCTTTTACGCTATGTGGATACGCTGCTTTAATGCCTTTGTATCATGCTATTGCTT
CCCGTATGGCTTTCATTTTCTCCTCCTTGTATAAATCCTGGTTGCTGTCTCTTTATGAGGAGTTGTGGCC
CGTTGTCAGGCAACGTGGCGTGGTGTGCACTGTGTTTGCTGACGCAACCCCCACTGGTTGGGGCATTGCC
ACCACCTGTCAGCTCCTTTCCGGGACTTTCGCTTTCCCCCTCCCTATTGCCACGGCGGAACTCATCGCCG
CCTGCCTTGCCCGCTGCTGGACAGGGGCTCGGCTGTTGGGCACTGACAATTCCGTGGTGTTGTCGGGGAA
ATCATCGTCCTTTCCTTGGCTGCTCGCCTGTGTTGCCACCTGGATTCTGCGCGGGACGTCCTTCTGCTAC
GTCCCTTCGGCCCTCAATCCAGCGGACCTTCCTTCCCGCGGCCTGCTGCCGGCTCTGCGGCCTCTTCCGC
GTCTTCGCCTTCGCCCTCAGACGAGTCGGATCTCCCTTTGGGCCGCCTCCCCGCGTCGACTTTAAGACCA
ATGACTTACAAGGCAGCTGTAGATCTTAGCCACTTTTTAAAAGAAAAGGGGGGACTGGAAGGGCTAATTC
ACTCCCAACGAAGACAAGATCTGCTTTTTGCTTGTACTGGGTCTCTCTGGTTAGACCAGATCTGAGCCTG
GGAGCTCTCTGGCTAACTAGGGAACCCACTGCTTAAGCCTCAATAAAGCTTGCCTTGAGTGCTTCAAGTA
GTGTGTGCCCGTCTGTTGTGTGACTCTGGTAACTAGAGATCCCTCAGACCCTTTTAGTCAGTGTGGAAAA
TCTCTAGCAGGGCCCGTTTAAACCCGCTGATCAGCCTCGACTGTGCCTTCTAGTTGCCAGCCATCTGTTG
TTTGCCCCTCCCCCGTGCCTTCCTTGACCCTGGAAGGTGCCACTCCCACTGTCCTTTCCTAATAAAATGA
GGAAATTGCATCGCATTGTCTGAGTAGGTGTCATTCTATTCTGGGGGGTGGGGTGGGGCAGGACAGCAAG
GGGGAGGATTGGGAAGACAATAGCAGGCATGCTGGGGATGCGGTGGGCTCTATGGCTTCTGAGGCGGAAA
GAACCAGCTGGGGCTCTAGGGGGTATCCCC
[124 nt withheld, positions 9131-9254]
C
[91 nt withheld, positions 9256-9346]
A
[49 nt withheld, positions 9348-9396]
CCTTTGACGTTGGAGTCCACGTTCTTT
[37 nt withheld, positions 9424-9460]
ACCCTATCTCGGTCTATTCTTTTGATTTATAATGGTTACAAATAAAGCAATAGCATCACAAATTTCACAA
ATAAAGCATTTTTTTCACTGCATTCTAGTTGTGGTTTGTCCAAACTCATCAATGTATCTTATCATGTCTG
TATACCGTCGACCTCTAGCTAGAGCTTGGCGTAATCATGGTCATAGCTGTTTCCTGTGTGAAATTGTTAT
CCGCTCACAATTCCACACAACATACGAGCCGGAAGCATAAAGTGTAAAGCCTGGGGTGCCTAATGAGTGA
GCTAACTCACATTAATTGCGTTGCGCTCACTGCCCGCTTTCCAGTCGGGAAACCTGTCGTGCCAGCTGCA
TTAATGAATCGGCCAACGCGCGGGGAGAGGCGGTTTGCGTATTGGGCGCTCTTCCGCTTCCTCGCTCACT
GACTCGCTGCGCTCGGTCGTTCGGCTGCGGCGAGCGGTATCAGCTCACTCAAAGGCGGTAATACGGTTAT
CCACAGAATCAGGGGATAACGCAGGAAAGAACATGTGAGCAAAAGGCCAGCAAAAGGCCAGGAACCGTAA
AAAGGCCGCGTTGCTGGCGTTTTTCCATAGGCTCCGCCCCCCTGACGAGCATCACAAAAATCGACGCTCA
AGTCAGAGGTGGCGAAACCCGACAGGACTATAAAGATACCAGGCGTTTCCCCCTGGAAGCTCCCTCGTGC
GCTCTCCTGTTCCGACCCTGCCGCTTACCGGATACCTGTCCGCCTTTCTCCCTTCGGGAAGCGTGGCGCT
TTCTCATAGCTCACGCTGTAGGTATCTCAGTTCGGTGTAGGTCGTTCGCTCCAAGCTGGGCTGTGTGCAC
GAACCCCCCGTTCAGCCCGACCGCTGCGCCTTATCCGGTAACTATCGTCTTGAGTCCAACCCGGTAAGAC
ACGACTTATCGCCACTGGCAGCAGCCACTGGTAACAGGATTAGCAGAGCGAGGTATGTAGGCGGTGCTAC
AGAGTTCTTGAAGTGGTGGCCTAACTACGGCTACACTAGAAGAACAGTATTTGGTATCTGCGCTCTGCTG
AAGCCAGTTACCTTCGGAAAAAGAGTTGGTAGCTCTTGATCCGGCAAACAAACCACCGCTGGTAGCGGTG
GTTTTTTTGTTTGCAAGCAGCAGATTACGCGCAGAAAAAAAGGATCTCAAGAAGATCCTTTGATCTTTTC
TACGGGGTCTGACGCTCAGTGGAACGAAAACTCACGTTAAGGGATTTTGGTCATGAGATTATCAAAAAGG
ATCTTCACCTAGATCCTTTTAAATTAAAAATGAAGTTTTAAATCAATCTAAAGTATATATGAGTAAACTT
GGTCTGACAGTTACCAATGCTTAATCAGTGAGGCACCTATCTCAGCGATCTGTCTATTTCGTTCATCCAT
AGTTGCCTGACTCCCCGTCGTGTAGATAACTACGATACGGGAGGGCTTACCATCTGGCCCCAGTGCTGCA
ATGATACCGCGAGACCCACGCTCACCGGCTCCAGATTTATCAGCAATAAACCAGCCAGCCGGAAGGGCCG
AGCGCAGAAGTGGTCCTGCAACTTTATCCGCCTCCATCCAGTCTATTAATTGTTGCCGGGAAGCTAGAGT
AAGTAGTTCGCCAGTTAATAGTTTGCGCAACGTTGTTGCCATTGCTACAGGCATCGTGGTGTCACGCTCG
TCGTTTGGTATGGCTTCATTCAGCTCCGGTTCCCAACGATCAAGGCGAGTTACATGATCCCCCATGTTGT
GCAAAAAAGCGGTTAGCTCCTTCGGTCCTCCGATCGTTGTCAGAAGTAAGTTGGCCGCAGTGTTATCACT
CATGGTTATGGCAGCACTGCATAATTCTCTTACTGTCATGCCATCCGTAAGATGCTTTTCTGTGACTGGT
GAGTACTCAACCAAGTCATTCTGAGAATAGTGTATGCGGCGACCGAGTTGCTCTTGCCCGGCGTCAATAC
GGGATAATACCGCGCCACATAGCAGAACTTTAAAAGTGCTCATCATTGGAAAACGTTCTTCGGGGCGAAA
ACTCTCAAGGATCTTACCGCTGTTGAGATCCAGTTCGATGTAACCCACTCGTGCACCCAACTGATCTTCA
GCATCTTTTACTTTCACCAGCGTTTCTGGGTGAGCAAAAACAGGAAGGCAAAATGCCGCAAAAAAGGGAA
TAAGGGCGACACGGAAATGTTGAATACTCATACTCTTCCTTTTTCAATATTATTGAAGCATTTATCAGGG
TTATTGTCTCATGAGCGGATACATATTTGAATGTATTTAGAAAAATAAACAAATAGGGGTTCCGCGCACA
TTTCCCCGAAAAGTGCCACCTGAC
